Addgene plasmid #223748: pETDuet1_NIX(1-182aa)-EGFP-TEV-GST (W36A/L39A; deltaLIR)
Purpose: Expression of recombinant protein for purification
Depositing lab: Sascha Martens. Depositing organization: University of Vienna. Publication: Reconstitution of BNIP3/NIX-mitophagy initiation reveals hierarchical flexibility of the autophagy machinery. Adriaenssens E, Schaar S, Cook ASI, Stuke JFM, Sawa-Makarska J, Nguyen TN, Ren X, Schuschnig M, Romanov J, Khuu G, Uoselis L, Lazarou M, Hummer G, Hurley JH, Martens S. Nat Cell Biol. 2025 Jul 25. doi: 10.1038/s41556-025-01712-y. PubMed 40715440.
Backbone
  Vector backbone: pET-Duet
  Vector type: Bacterial Expression
Growth in bacteria
  Bacterial resistance: Ampicillin, 100 μg/mL
  Growth temperature: 37°C
  Growth strain: DH5alpha
  Copy number: Unknown
Gene/Insert
  Gene/Insert name: NIX (BNIP3L) soluble part
  Species: H. sapiens (human)
  Mutation: W36A/L39A; deletion of LIR
  Entrez Gene: BNIP3L (a.k.a. BNIP3a, NIP3L, NIX)
  Tag / fusion protein: EGFP-TEV-GST (C terminal on insert)
  Cloning method: Gibson Cloning
Terms and licenses: Academic/Nonprofit Terms; Industry Terms: Not Available to Industry
Depositor comments: Internal #: SMc2108 . Please visit https://doi.org/10.1101/2024.08.28.609967 for bioRxiv preprint.
How to cite: pETDuet1_NIX(1-182aa)-EGFP-TEV-GST (W36A/L39A; deltaLIR) was a gift from Sascha Martens (Addgene plasmid # 223748 ; http://n2t.net/addgene:223748 ; RRID:Addgene_223748)
