[The description below was written by a language model from this plasmid's Addgene catalogue record and pLannotate feature annotations shown in this document.]
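Description:
pETDuet1_NIX(1-182aa)-EGFP-TEV-GST (W36A/L39A; deltaLIR) is a bacterial expression plasmid built on the pET-Duet backbone for producing a recombinant human NIX (BNIP3L) fusion protein for purification. It is maintained through a ColE1/pBR322-type origin accompanied by the rop gene and bom region, which together are characteristic of a moderate- to low-copy pBR322-style replicon (the catalogue lists copy number as unknown), and it is selected with ampicillin via the β-lactamase gene. An f1 origin is also present, along with short non-functional remnants of a tetracycline resistance gene carried over from the backbone. The plasmid encodes its own lac repressor (lacI), so that the T7 promoter/lac operator units typical of Duet vectors stay repressed until IPTG is added in a host supplying T7 RNA polymerase.

The feature table shows two T7 promoter–lac operator units. The first, followed by a T7 gene 10 ribosome binding site, has no annotated coding sequence, while the insert lies downstream of the second. The open reading frame encodes the soluble portion of NIX, residues 1–182, fused at its C terminus to EGFP (annotated as mEGFP), a TEV protease cleavage site and Schistosoma japonicum GST, ending at the T7 terminator. Fragments of vector-derived S-tag sequence follow GST; whether they are translated is not stated. GST allows glutathione affinity capture, TEV cleavage releases the fluorescent NIX-EGFP, and EGFP permits visualisation in in vitro assays. The W36A/L39A substitutions disrupt the LC3-interacting region (LIR), so this variant serves as an Atg8-family binding-deficient form. This suits it to biochemical reconstitution studies of BNIP3/NIX-dependent mitophagy initiation.
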