Features (pLannotate 1.2.2; 24 found; start..end, strand, type, name):
      3..27      +  protein_bind   lac operator: The lac repressor binds to the lac operator to inhibit transcription in E. coli. This inhibition can be relieved by adding lactose or isopropyl-β-D-thiogalactopyranoside (IPTG). lac repressor encoded by lacI
     42..64      +  RBS            RBS: efficient ribosome binding site from bacteriophage T7 gene 10 (Olins and Rangwala, 1989)
    214..232     +  promoter       T7 promoter: promoter for bacteriophage T7 RNA polymerase
    233..257     +  protein_bind   lac operator: The lac repressor binds to the lac operator to inhibit transcription in E. coli. This inhibition can be relieved by adding lactose or isopropyl-β-D-thiogalactopyranoside (IPTG). lac repressor encoded by lacI
    300..845     +  CDS            BNIP3L (fragment): BNI3L_HUMAN - Also known as BNIP3A, BNIP3H, NIX. Experimental evidence at protein level: Swiss-Prot protein existence level 1. Induces apoptosis. Interacts with viral and cellular anti- apoptosis proteins. Can overcome the suppressors BCL-2 and BCL-XL, although high levels of BCL-XL expression will inhibit apoptosis. Inhibits apoptosis induced by BNIP3. Involved in mitochondrial quality control via its interaction with SPATA18/MIEAP: in response to mitochondrial damage, participates in mitochondrial protein catabolic process (also named MALM) leading to the degradation of damaged proteins insi
    846..1559    +  CDS            mEGFP: mEGFP is a basic (constitutively fluorescent) green fluorescent protein published in 2002, derived from Aequorea victoria. It has moderate acid sensitivity.
   1572..1592    +  CDS            TEV site: tobacco etch virus (TEV) protease recognition and cleavage site
   1623..2275    +  CDS            GST (fragment): glutathione S-transferase from Schistosoma japonicum
   2289..2330    +  CDS            S-Tag (fragment): affinity and epitope tag derived from pancreatic ribonuclease A
   2360..2377    +  CDS            SET1 (fragment): solubility-enhancement tag derived from T7 phage gene 10B
   2385..2432    +  terminator     T7 terminator: transcription terminator for bacteriophage T7 RNA polymerase
   2469..2924    +  rep_origin     f1 ori (sequence partly withheld): f1 bacteriophage origin of replication; arrow indicates direction of (+) strand synthesis
   3039..3899    -  CDS            AmpR: β-lactamase; bla; confers resistance to ampicillin, carbenicillin, and related antibiotics
   3900..3992    -  promoter       AmpR promoter: bla
   4073..4661    +  rep_origin     ori: high-copy-number ColE1/pMB1/pBR322/pUC origin of replication
   4847..4986    -  misc_feature   bom: basis of mobility region from pBR322
   5088..5279    -  CDS            rop: Rop protein, which maintains plasmids at low copy number; rop
   5296..5676    +  CDS            YPB1_ECOLX: Protein predicted: Swiss-Prot protein existence level 4. From Escherichia coli.
   5738..5802    -  CDS            TcR (fragment): tetracycline efflux protein; tet; confers resistance to tetracycline
   5817..5838    -  protein_bind   CAP binding site: CAP binding activates transcription in the presence of cAMP. E. coli catabolite activator protein
   5851..6933    -  CDS            lacI: lac repressor; lacI; The lac repressor binds to the lac operator to inhibit transcription in E. coli. This inhibition can be relieved by adding lactose or isopropyl-β-D-thiogalactopyranoside (IPTG).
   6934..7011    -  promoter       lacI promoter: lacI
   7019..7298    -  CDS            TcR (fragment): tetracycline efflux protein; tet; confers resistance to tetracycline
   7324..2       +  promoter       T7 promoter (across the origin): promoter for bacteriophage T7 RNA polymerase
>Addgene plasmid #223748 | pETDuet1_NIX(1-182aa)-EGFP-TEV-GST (W36A/L39A; deltaLIR) | addgene full sequence | sequence record 447750 | Addgene NGS Result
GGGGAATTGTGAGCGGATAACAATTCCCCTCTAGAAATAATTTTGTTTAACTTTAAGAAGGAGATATACC
ATGGGCAGCAGCCATCACCATCATCACCACAGCCAGGATCCGAATTCGAGCTCGGCGCGCCTGCAGGTCG
ACAAGCTTGCGGCCGCATAATGCTTAAGTCGAACAGAAAGTAATCGTATTGTACACGGCCGCATAATCGA
AATTAATACGACTCACTATAGGGGAATTGTGAGCGGATAACAATTCCCCATCTTAGTATATTAGTTAAGT
ATAAGAAGGAGATATACATATGTCGTCCCACCTAGTCGAGCCGCCGCCGCCCCTGCACAACAACAACAAC
AACTGCGAGGAAAATGAGCAGTCTCTGCCCCCGCCGGCCGGCCTCAACAGTTCCGCGGTGGAGGCACCCA
TGAACAGCAGCAATGGCAATGATAATGGCAATGGGAAAAATGGGGGGCTGGAACACGTACCATCCTCATC
CTCCATCCACAATGGAGACATGGAGAAGATTCTTTTGGATGCACAACATGAATCAGGACAGAGTAGTTCC
AGAGGCAGTTCTCACTGTGACAGCCCTTCGCCACAAGAAGATGGGCAGATCATGTTTGATGTGGAAATGC
ACACCAGCAGGGACCATAGCTCTCAGTCAGAAGAAGAAGTTGTAGAAGGAGAGAAGGAAGTCGAGGCTTT
GAAGAAAAGTGCGGACTGGGTATCAGACTGGTCCAGTAGACCCGAAAACATTCCACCCAAGGAGTTCCAC
TTCAGACACCCTAAACGTTCTGTGTCTTTAAGCATGAGGAAAAGTGGAGCCATGAAGAAAGGGGGTATTT
TCTCCGTGAGCAAGGGCGAGGAGCTGTTCACCGGGGTGGTGCCCATCCTGGTCGAGCTGGACGGCGACGT
AAACGGCCACAAGTTCAGCGTGTCCGGCGAGGGCGAGGGCGATGCCACCTACGGCAAGCTGACCCTGAAG
TTCATCTGCACCACCGGCAAGCTGCCCGTGCCCTGGCCCACCCTCGTGACCACCCTGACCTACGGCGTGC
AGTGCTTCAGCCGCTACCCCGACCACATGAAGCAGCACGACTTCTTCAAGTCCGCCATGCCCGAAGGCTA
CGTCCAGGAGCGCACCATCTTCTTCAAGGACGACGGCAACTACAAGACCCGCGCCGAGGTGAAGTTCGAG
GGCGACACCCTGGTGAACCGCATCGAGCTGAAGGGCATCGACTTCAAGGAGGACGGCAACATCCTGGGGC
ACAAGCTGGAGTACAACTACAACAGCCACAACGTCTATATCATGGCCGACAAGCAGAAGAACGGCATCAA
GGTGAACTTCAAGATCCGCCACAACATCGAGGACGGCAGCGTGCAGCTCGCCGACCACTACCAGCAGAAC
ACCCCCATCGGCGACGGCCCCGTGCTGCTGCCCGACAACCACTACCTGAGCACCCAGTCCAAGCTGAGCA
AAGACCCCAACGAGAAGCGCGATCACATGGTCCTGCTGGAGTTCGTGACCGCCGCCGGGATCACTCTCGG
CATGGACGAGCTGTACAAGGGCGGCAGTGGCGAAAACCTGTATTTTCAGGGCGGATCACTGGTTCCGCGT
GGATCCGGCGGATCCCCTATACTAGGTTATTGGAAAATTAAGGGCCTTGTGCAACCCACTCGACTTCTTT
TGGAATATCTTGAAGAAAAATATGAAGAGCATTTGTATGAGCGCGATGAAGGTGATAAATGGCGAAACAA
AAAGTTTGAATTGGGTTTGGAGTTTCCCAATCTTCCTTATTATATTGATGGTGATGTTAAATTAACACAG
TCTATGGCCATCATACGTTATATAGCTGACAAGCACAACATGTTGGGTGGTTGTCCAAAAGAGCGTGCAG
AGATTTCAATGCTTGAAGGAGCGGTTTTGGATATTAGATACGGTGTTTCGAGAATTGCATATAGTAAAGA
CTTTGAAACTCTCAAAGTTGATTTTCTTAGCAAGCTACCTGAAATGCTGAAAATGTTCGAAGATCGTTTA
TGTCATAAAACATATTTAAATGGTGATCATGTAACCCATCCTGACTTCATGTTGTATGACGCTCTTGATG
TTGTTTTATACATGGACCCAATGTGCCTGGATGCGTTCCCAAAATTAGTTTGTTTTAAAAAACGTATTGA
AGCTATCCCACAAATTGATAAGTACTTGAAATCCAGCAAGTATATAGCATGGCCTTTGCAGGGCTGGCAA
GCCACGTTTGGTGGTGGCGACCATCCTCCAAAATAGCTCGAGTCTGGTAAAGAAACCGCTGCTGCGAAAT
TTGAACGCCAGCACATGGACTCGTCTACTAGCGCAGCTTAATTAACCTAGGCTGCTGCCACCGCTGAGCA
ATAACTAGCATAACCCCTTGGGGCCTCTAAACGGGTCTTGAGGGGTTTTTTGCTGAAAGGAGGAACTATA
TCCGGATTGGCGAATGGG
[124 nt withheld, positions 2469-2592]
C
[91 nt withheld, positions 2594-2684]
A
[49 nt withheld, positions 2686-2734]
CCTTTGACGTTGGAGTCCACGTTCTTT
[37 nt withheld, positions 2762-2798]
ACCCTATCTCGGTCTATTCTTTTGATTTATAAGGGATTTTGCCGATTTCGGCCTATTGGTTAAAAAATGA
GCTGATTTAACAAAAATTTAACGCGAATTTTAACAAAATATTAACGTTTACAATTTCTGGCGGCACGATG
GCATGAGATTATCAAAAAGGATCTTCACCTAGATCCTTTTAAATTAAAAATGAAGTTTTAAATCAATCTA
AAGTATATATGAGTAAACTTGGTCTGACAGTTACCAATGCTTAATCAGTGAGGCACCTATCTCAGCGATC
TGTCTATTTCGTTCATCCATAGTTGCCTGACTCCCCGTCGTGTAGATAACTACGATACGGGAGGGCTTAC
CATCTGGCCCCAGTGCTGCAATGATACCGCGAGACCCACGCTCACCGGCTCCAGATTTATCAGCAATAAA
CCAGCCAGCCGGAAGGGCCGAGCGCAGAAGTGGTCCTGCAACTTTATCCGCCTCCATCCAGTCTATTAAT
TGTTGCCGGGAAGCTAGAGTAAGTAGTTCGCCAGTTAATAGTTTGCGCAACGTTGTTGCCATTGCTACAG
GCATCGTGGTGTCACGCTCGTCGTTTGGTATGGCTTCATTCAGCTCCGGTTCCCAACGATCAAGGCGAGT
TACATGATCCCCCATGTTGTGCAAAAAAGCGGTTAGCTCCTTCGGTCCTCCGATCGTTGTCAGAAGTAAG
TTGGCCGCAGTGTTATCACTCATGGTTATGGCAGCACTGCATAATTCTCTTACTGTCATGCCATCCGTAA
GATGCTTTTCTGTGACTGGTGAGTACTCAACCAAGTCATTCTGAGAATAGTGTATGCGGCGACCGAGTTG
CTCTTGCCCGGCGTCAATACGGGATAATACCGCGCCACATAGCAGAACTTTAAAAGTGCTCATCATTGGA
AAACGTTCTTCGGGGCGAAAACTCTCAAGGATCTTACCGCTGTTGAGATCCAGTTCGATGTAACCCACTC
GTGCACCCAACTGATCTTCAGCATCTTTTACTTTCACCAGCGTTTCTGGGTGAGCAAAAACAGGAAGGCA
AAATGCCGCAAAAAAGGGAATAAGGGCGACACGGAAATGTTGAATACTCATACTCTTCCTTTTTCAATCA
TGATTGAAGCATTTATCAGGGTTATTGTCTCATGAGCGGATACATATTTGAATGTATTTAGAAAAATAAA
CAAATAGGTCATGACCAAAATCCCTTAACGTGAGTTTTCGTTCCACTGAGCGTCAGACCCCGTAGAAAAG
ATCAAAGGATCTTCTTGAGATCCTTTTTTTCTGCGCGTAATCTGCTGCTTGCAAACAAAAAAACCACCGC
TACCAGCGGTGGTTTGTTTGCCGGATCAAGAGCTACCAACTCTTTTTCCGAAGGTAACTGGCTTCAGCAG
AGCGCAGATACCAAATACTGTCCTTCTAGTGTAGCCGTAGTTAGGCCACCACTTCAAGAACTCTGTAGCA
CCGCCTACATACCTCGCTCTGCTAATCCTGTTACCAGTGGCTGCTGCCAGTGGCGATAAGTCGTGTCTTA
CCGGGTTGGACTCAAGACGATAGTTACCGGATAAGGCGCAGCGGTCGGGCTGAACGGGGGGTTCGTGCAC
ACAGCCCAGCTTGGAGCGAACGACCTACACCGAACTGAGATACCTACAGCGTGAGCTATGAGAAAGCGCC
ACGCTTCCCGAAGGGAGAAAGGCGGACAGGTATCCGGTAAGCGGCAGGGTCGGAACAGGAGAGCGCACGA
GGGAGCTTCCAGGGGGAAACGCCTGGTATCTTTATAGTCCTGTCGGGTTTCGCCACCTCTGACTTGAGCG
TCGATTTTTGTGATGCTCGTCAGGGGGGCGGAGCCTATGGAAAAACGCCAGCAACGCGGCCTTTTTACGG
TTCCTGGCCTTTTGCTGGCCTTTTGCTCACATGTTCTTTCCTGCGTTATCCCCTGATTCTGTGGATAACC
GTATTACCGCCTTTGAGTGAGCTGATACCGCTCGCCGCAGCCGAACGACCGAGCGCAGCGAGTCAGTGAG
CGAGGAAGCGGAAGAGCGCCTGATGCGGTATTTTCTCCTTACGCATCTGTGCGGTATTTCACACCGCAAT
GGTGCACTCTCAGTACAATCTGCTCTGATGCCGCATAGTTAAGCCAGTATACACTCCGCTATCGCTACGT
GACTGGGTCATGGCTGCGCCCCGACACCCGCCAACACCCGCTGACGCGCCCTGACGGGCTTGTCTGCTCC
CGGCATCCGCTTACAGACAAGCTGTGACCGTCTCCGGGAGCTGCATGTGTCAGAGGTTTTCACCGTCATC
ACCGAAACGCGCGAGGCAGCTGCGGTAAAGCTCATCAGCGTGGTCGTGAAGCGATTCACAGATGTCTGCC
TGTTCATCCGCGTCCAGCTCGTTGAGTTTCTCCAGAAGCGTTAATGTCTGGCTTCTGATAAAGCGGGCCA
TGTTAAGGGCGGTTTTTTCCTGTTTGGTCACTGATGCCTCCGTGTAAGGGGGATTTCTGTTCATGGGGGT
AATGATACCGATGAAACGAGAGAGGATGCTCACGATACGGGTTACTGATGATGAACATGCCCGGTTACTG
GAACGTTGTGAGGGTAAACAACTGGCGGTATGGATGCGGCGGGACCAGAGAAAAATCACTCAGGGTCAAT
GCCAGCGCTTCGTTAATACAGATGTAGGTGTTCCACAGGGTAGCCAGCAGCATCCTGCGATGCAGATCCG
GAACATAATGGTGCAGGGCGCTGACTTCCGCGTTTCCAGACTTTACGAAACACGGAAACCGAAGACCATT
CATGTTGTTGCTCAGGTCGCAGACGTTTTGCAGCAGCAGTCGCTTCACGTTCGCTCGCGTATCGGTGATT
CATTCTGCTAACCAGTAAGGCAACCCCGCCAGCCTAGCCGGGTCCTCAACGACAGGAGCACGATCATGCT
AGTCATGCCCCGCGCCCACCGGAAGGAGCTGACTGGGTTGAAGGCTCTCAAGGGCATCGGTCGAGATCCC
GGTGCCTAATGAGTGAGCTAACTTACATTAATTGCGTTGCGCTCACTGCCCGCTTTCCAGTCGGGAAACC
TGTCGTGCCAGCTGCATTAATGAATCGGCCAACGCGCGGGGAGAGGCGGTTTGCGTATTGGGCGCCAGGG
TGGTTTTTCTTTTCACCAGTGAGACGGGCAACAGCTGATTGCCCTTCACCGCCTGGCCCTGAGAGAGTTG
CAGCAAGCGGTCCACGCTGGTTTGCCCCAGCAGGCGAAAATCCTGTTTGATGGTGGTTAACGGCGGGATA
TAACATGAGCTGTCTTCGGTATCGTCGTATCCCACTACCGAGATGTCCGCACCAACGCGCAGCCCGGACT
CGGTAATGGCGCGCATTGCGCCCAGCGCCATCTGATCGTTGGCAACCAGCATCGCAGTGGGAACGATGCC
CTCATTCAGCATTTGCATGGTTTGTTGAAAACCGGACATGGCACTCCAGTCGCCTTCCCGTTCCGCTATC
GGCTGAATTTGATTGCGAGTGAGATATTTATGCCAGCCAGCCAGACGCAGACGCGCCGAGACAGAACTTA
ATGGGCCCGCTAACAGCGCGATTTGCTGGTGACCCAATGCGACCAGATGCTCCACGCCCAGTCGCGTACC
GTCTTCATGGGAGAAAATAATACTGTTGATGGGTGTCTGGTCAGAGACATCAAGAAATAACGCCGGAACA
TTAGTGCAGGCAGCTTCCACAGCAATGGCATCCTGGTCATCCAGCGGATAGTTAATGATCAGCCCACTGA
CGCGTTGCGCGAGAAGATTGTGCACCGCCGCTTTACAGGCTTCGACGCCGCTTCGTTCTACCATCGACAC
CACCACGCTGGCACCCAGTTGATCGGCGCGAGATTTAATCGCCGCGACAATTTGCGACGGCGCGTGCAGG
GCCAGACTGGAGGTGGCAACGCCAATCAGCAACGACTGTTTGCCCGCCAGTTGTTGTGCCACGCGGTTGG
GAATGTAATTCAGCTCCGCCATCGCCGCTTCCACTTTTTCCCGCGTTTTCGCAGAAACGTGGCTGGCCTG
GTTCACCACGCGGGAAACGGTCTGATAAGAGACACCGGCATACTCTGCGACATCGTATAACGTTACTGGT
TTCACATTCACCACCCTGAATTGACTCTCTTCCGGGCGCTATCATGCCATACCGCGAAAGGTTTTGCGCC
ATTCGATGGTGTCCGGGATCTCGACGCTCTCCCTTATGCGACTCCTGCATTAGGAAGCAGCCCAGTAGTA
GGTTGAGGCCGTTGAGCACCGCCGCCGCAAGGAATGGTGCATGCAAGGAGATGGCGCCCAACAGTCCCCC
GGCCACGGGGCCTGCCACCATACCCACGCCGAAACAAGCGCTCATGAGCCCGAAGTGGCGAGCCCGATCT
TCCCCATCGGTGATGTCGGCGATATAGGCGCCAGCAACCGCACCTGTGGCGCCGGTGATGCCGGCCACGA
TGCGTCCGGCGTAGAGGATCGAGATCGATCTCGATCCCGCGAAATTAATACGACTCACTATA
